>Addgene plasmid #126137 | pBbB18k-GFP | addgene full sequence | sequence record 247097 | Addgene NGS Result
GACGTCTTGACAGCTAGCTCAGTCCTAGGGATTGTGCTAGCAGGTTTAATCGAATTCAAAAGATCTTTTA
AGAAGGAGATATACATATGAGTAAAGGAGAAGAACTTTTCACTGGAGTTGTCCCAATTCTTGTTGAATTA
GATGGTGATGTTAATGGGCACAAATTTTCTGTCAGTGGAGAGGGTGAAGGTGATGCAACATACGGAAAAC
TTACCCTTAAATTTATTTGCACTACTGGAAAACTACCTGTTCCGTGGCCAACACTTGTCACTACTTTCTC
TTATGGTGTTCAATGCTTTTCCCGTTATCCGGATCACATGAAACGGCATGACTTTTTCAAGAGTGCCATG
CCCGAAGGTTATGTACAGGAACGCACTATATCTTTCAAAGATGACGGGAACTACAAGACGCGTGCTGAAG
TCAAGTTTGAAGGTGATACCCTTGTTAATCGTATCGAGTTAAAAGGTATTGATTTTAAAGAAGATGGAAA
CATTCTCGGACACAAACTGGAGTACAACTATAACTCACACAATGTATACATCACGGCAGACAAACAAAAG
AATGGAATCAAAGCTAACTTCAAAATTCGCCACAACATTGAAGATGGCTCCGTTCAACTAGCAGACCATT
ATCAACAAAATACTCCAATTGGCGATGGCCCTGTCCTTTTACCAGACAACCATTACCTGTCCACACAATC
TGCCCTTTCGAAAGATCCCAACGAAAAGCGTGACCACATGGTCCTTCTTGAGTTTGTAACTGCTGCTGGG
ATTACACATGGCATGGATGAGCTCTACAAATAAGGATCCAAACTCGAGTAAGGATCTCCAGGCATCAAAT
AAAACGAAAGGCTCAGTCGAAAGACTGGGCCTTTCGTTTTATCTGTTGTTTGTCGGTGAACGCTCTCTAC
TAGAGTCACACTGGCTCACCTTCGGGTGGGCCTTTCTGCGTTTATACCTAGGCTACAGCCGATAGTCTGG
AACAGCGCACTTACGGGTTGCTGCGCAACCCAAGTGCTACCGGCGCGGCAGCGTGACCCGTGTCGGCGGC
TCCAACGGCTCGCCATCGTCCAGAAAACACGGCTCATCGGGCATCGGCAGGCGCTGCTGCCCGCGCCGTT
CCCATTCCTCCGTTTCGGTCAAGGCTGGCAGGTCTGGTTCCATGCCCGGAATGCCGGGCTGGCTGGGCGG
CTCCTCGCCGGGGCCGGTCGGTAGTTGCTGCTCGCCCGGATACAGGGTCGGGATGCGGCGCAGGTCGCCA
TGCCCCAACAGCGATTCGTCCTGGTCGTCGTGATCAACCACCACGGCGGCACTGAACACCGACAGGCGCA
ACTGGTCGCGGGGCTGGCCCCACGCCACGCGGTCATTGACCACGTAGGCCAACACGGTGCCGGGGCCGTT
GAGCTTCACGACGGAGATCCAGCGCTCGGCCACCAAGTCCTTGACTGCGTATTGGACCGTCCGCAAAGAA
CGTCCGATGAGCTTGGAAAGTGTCTTCTGGCTGACCACCACGGCGTTCTGGTGGCCCATCTGCGCCACGA
GGTGATGCAGCAGCATTGCCGCCGTGGGTTTCCTCGCAATAAGCCCGGCCCACGCCTCATGCGCTTTGCG
TTCCGTTTGCACCCAGTGACCGGGCTTGTTCTTGGCTTGAATGCCGATTTCTCTGGACTGCGTGGCCATG
CTTATCTCCATGCGGTAGGGGTGCCGCACGGTTGCGGCACCATGCGCAATCAGCTGCAACTTTTCGGCAG
CGCGACAACAATTATGCGTTGCGTAAAAGTGGCAGTCAATTACAGATTTTCTTTAACCTACGCAATGAGC
TATTGCGGGGGGTGCCGCAATGAGCTGTTGCGTACCCCCCTTTTTTAAGTTGTTGATTTTTAAGTCTTTC
GCATTTCGCCCTATATCTAGTTCTTTGGTGCCCAAAGAAGGGCACCCCTGCGGGGTTCCCCCACGCCTTC
GGCGCGGCTCCCCCTCCGGCAAAAAGTGGCCCCTCCGGGGCTTGTTGATCGACTGCGCGGCCTTCGGCCT
TGCCCAAGGTGGCGCTGCCCCCTTGGAACCCCCGCACTCGCCGCCGTGAGGCTCGGGGGGCAGGCGGGCG
GGCTTCGCCCTTCGACTGCCCCCACTCGCATAGGCTTGGGTCGTTCCAGGCGCGTCAAGGCCAAGCCGCT
GCGCGGTCGCTGCGCGAGCCTTGACCCGCCTTCCACTTGGTGTCCAACCGGCAAGCGAAGCGCGCAGGCC
GCAGGCCGGAGGCACTAGTGCTTGGATTCTCACCAATAAAAAACGCCCGGCGGCAACCGAGCGTTCTGAA
CAAATCCAGATGGAGTTCTGAGGTCATTACTGGATCTATCAACAGGAGTCCAAGCGAGCTCTCGAACCCC
AGAGTCCCGCTCAGAAGAACTCGTCAAGAAGGCGATAGAAGGCGATGCGCTGCGAATCGGGAGCGGCGAT
ACCGTAAAGCACGAGGAAGCGGTCAGCCCATTCGCCGCCAAGCTCTTCAGCAATATCACGGGTAGCCAAC
GCTATGTCCTGATAGCGGTCCGCCACACCCAGCCGGCCACAGTCGATGAATCCAGAAAAGCGGCCATTTT
CCACCATGATATTCGGCAAGCAGGCATCGCCATGGGTCACGACGAGATCCTCGCCGTCGGGCATGCGCGC
CTTGAGCCTGGCGAACAGTTCGGCTGGCGCGAGCCCCTGATGCTCTTCGTCCAGATCATCCTGATCGACA
AGACCGGCTTCCATCCGAGTACGTGCTCGCTCGATGCGATGTTTCGCTTGGTGGTCGAATGGGCAGGTAG
CCGGATCAAGCGTATGCAGCCGCCGCATTGCATCAGCCATGATGGATACTTTCTCGGCAGGAGCAAGGTG
AGATGACAGGAGATCCTGCCCCGGCACTTCGCCCAATAGCAGCCAGTCCCTTCCCGCTTCAGTGACAACG
TCGAGCACAGCTGCGCAAGGAACGCCCGTCGTGGCCAGCCACGATAGCCGCGCTGCCTCGTCCTGCAGTT
CATTCAGGGCACCGGACAGGTCGGTCTTGACAAAAAGAACCGGGCGCCCCTGCGCTGACAGCCGGAACAC
GGCGGCATCAGAGCAGCCGATTGTCTGTTGTGCCCAGTCATAGCCGAATAGCCTCTCCACCCAAGCGGCC
GGAGAACCTGCGTGCAATCCATCTTGTTCAATCATGCGAAACGATCCTCATCCTGTCTCTTGATCAGATC
ATGATCCCCTGCGCCATCAGATCCTTGGCGGCAAGAAAGCCATCCAGTTTACTTTGCAGGGCTTCCCAAC
CTTACCAGAGGGCGCCCCAGCTGGCAATTCC
Features (pLannotate 1.2.2; 9 found; start..end, strand, type, name):
      7..29      +  promoter       J23119(SpeI) promoter (fragment): bacterial promoter (Registry of Standard Biological Parts BBa J23119) modified to end with an SpeI site
     87..800     +  CDS            &alpha;GFP: &alpha;GFP is a basic (constitutively fluorescent) long stokes shift fluorescent protein published in 1996, derived from Aequorea victoria.
    836..907     +  terminator     rrnB T1 terminator: transcription terminator T1 from the E. coli rrnB gene
    923..950     +  terminator     T7Te terminator: phage T7 early transcription terminator
   1017..1679    -  CDS            pBBR1 Rep: replication protein for the broad-host-range plasmid pBBR1 from Bordetella bronchiseptica
   1680..2253    -  rep_origin     pBBR1 oriV (fragment): replication origin of the broad-host-range plasmid pBBR1 from Bordetella bronchiseptica; requires the pBBR1 Rep protein for replication
   2266..2360    -  terminator     lambda t0 terminator: transcription terminator from phage lambda
   2394..3185    -  CDS            neo: KKA2_KLEPN - Also known as kan, nptII. Experimental evidence at protein level: Swiss-Prot protein existence level 1. Resistance to kanamycin, neomycin, paromomycin, ribostamycin, butirosin and gentamicin B. From Klebsiella pneumoniae.
   3217..3321    -  CDS            tnpA (fragment): TN5P_ECOLX - Also known as tnp. Experimental evidence at protein level: Swiss-Prot protein existence level 1. Mediates transposition of transposon Tn5 by a 'cut and paste' mechanism. First, the monomeric transposase binds the 19 bp inverted DNA repeats flanking the transposon. Then, dimerization of the DNA- bound transposase creates a synaptic DNA complex. After nicking of the first DNA strand, excision of the transposon proceeds through a series of intermediates. The transposase then mediates the insertion of the transposon at a new site by strand transfer. The activity of the wild- type tran
