[The description below was written by a language model from this plasmid's Addgene catalogue record and pLannotate feature annotations shown in this document.]
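Description:
pBbB18k-GFP is a small bacterial expression plasmid (about 3.3 kb in the sequenced record) from the BglBrick-compatible pBb vector family, built for constitutive gene expression in Escherichia coli. It replicates from the broad-host-range pBBR1 system of Bordetella bronchiseptica: the feature table shows the pBBR1 oriV together with the Rep protein coding sequence that this origin requires. Selection is by kanamycin, conferred by the neo/nptII aminoglycoside phosphotransferase gene, which is followed by a lambda t0 terminator. A short annotated fragment of the Tn5 transposase adjacent to the resistance gene is most likely residual sequence carried over from the Tn5 source of the marker rather than a functional element. The catalogue lists the plasmid as high copy.

The payload is a 717 bp synthetic GFPuv reporter, which the annotation software matched to a closely related Aequorea victoria GFP variant. According to the catalogue, it is driven by the J23117 promoter, one of the constitutive synthetic sigma-70 promoters in the Anderson collection. The automated annotation instead flags a partial match to J23119, the consensus member of that same series. This probably reflects the close sequence similarity among the family members, and the catalogue assignment should be taken as the intended one. Downstream of GFP, tandem rrnB T1 and T7Te terminators stop transcription and insulate the cassette from the replication and resistance modules.

The reporter allows expression strength from this promoter and origin combination to be read out as fluorescence without an inducer. The associated work concerns a tool for selecting and predicting the performance of E. coli expression vectors, and the BglBrick format allows GFP to be exchanged for a gene of interest.
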