Addgene plasmid #126137: pBbB18k-GFP
Purpose: Constitutive expression vector for Escherichia coli. BglBrick compatible.
Depositing lab: Nigel Scrutton. Depositing organization: University of Manchester. Publication: SelProm: A Queryable and Predictive Expression Vector Selection Tool for Escherichia coli. Jervis AJ, Carbonell P, Taylor S, Sung R, Dunstan MS, Robinson CJ, Breitling R, Takano E, Scrutton NS. ACS Synth Biol. 2019 Mar 18. doi: 10.1021/acssynbio.8b00399. PubMed 30870592.
Backbone
  Vector backbone: pBb
  Backbone size w/o insert (bp): 2663
  Vector type: Bacterial Expression, Synthetic Biology
Growth in bacteria
  Bacterial resistance: Kanamycin, 50 μg/mL
  Growth temperature: 37°C
  Growth strain: DH5alpha
  Copy number: High Copy
Gene/Insert
  Gene/Insert name: GFPuv
  Species: Synthetic
  Insert size (bp): 717
  Promoter: J23117
  Cloning method: Unknown
  Sequencing primers: 5′ CTGCGCCATCAGATCCTTGG
Terms and licenses: Academic/Nonprofit Terms; Industry Terms: Not Available to Industry
Depositor comments: Cloning method was In-Fusion.
How to cite: pBbB18k-GFP was a gift from Nigel Scrutton (Addgene plasmid # 126137 ; http://n2t.net/addgene:126137 ; RRID:Addgene_126137)
